Addgene plasmid #53284: pAC-ZETAipi
Purpose: Contains crtE, crtB, and idi genes of Erwinia herbicola (Pantoea agglomerans) Eho10, and pds (crtP) gene of Synechococcus PCC7942, and thereby produces zeta-carotene in E. coli
Depositing lab: Francis X Cunningham Jr. Depositing organization: University of Maryland, College Park. Publication: A portfolio of plasmids for identification and analysis of carotenoid pathway enzymes: Adonis aestivalis as a case study. Cunningham FX Jr, Gantt E. Photosynth Res. 2007 May;92(2):245-59. Epub 2007 Jul 17. 10.1007/s11120-007-9210-0 PubMed 17634749.
Backbone
  Vector backbone: pAC-EHER
  Backbone manufacturer: Francis X. Cunningham, Jr.
  Backbone size w/o insert (bp): 13581
  Total vector size (bp): 8352
  Modifications to backbone: Plasmid pAC-EHER was digested with DrdI and partially digested with DraIII, a 9.46 kB fragment was gel-purified, the ends were made blunt with the Klenow enzyme, and the fragment was ligated to give pAC-BETA-crtX. Plasmid pAC-ZETAipi was constructed by excising a ca. 2.25 kB PvuII–BamHI fragment containing the Synechococcus sp PCC7942 phytoene desaturase gene, pds (crtP), fused to the N terminal portion of the lacZ gene with promoter, from pPDSdel35 [Linden H, Misawa N, Chamovitz D, Pecker I, Hirschberg J, Sandmann G (1991) Functional complementation in Escherichia coli of different phytoene desaturase genes and analysis of accumulated carotenes. Z Naturforsch C. 46, 1045-1051.], blunting it with the Klenow enzyme, and ligating it together with a 6.1 kB BglII + Klenow-blunted-SphI fragment obtained from pAC-BETAcrtX (see above).
  Vector type: low copy number bacterial cloning vector
Growth in bacteria
  Bacterial resistance: Chloramphenicol, 25 μg/mL
  Growth temperature: 30°C
  Growth strain: Top10
  Growth instructions: Grow liquid cultures on a platform shaker at 28 degrees Celsius in darkness for 2-3 days for best zeta-carotene production, or grow on agar plates at room temperature for 3-7 days. The pAC-ZETAipi plasmid produces a mixture of cis isomers of zeta-carotene in E. coli, predominantly 9,15,9′-tri-cis-zeta-carotene and 9,9′-di-cis-zeta-carotene [see Isaacson T, Ohad I, Beyer P, Hirschberg J (2004) Analysis in vitro of the enzyme CRTISO establishes a poly-cis-carotenoid biosynthesis pathway in plants. Plant Physiol. 136, 4246-4255.]
  Copy number: Unknown
Gene/Insert
  Gene/Insert name: pds (alt name: crtP)
  Species: Synechococcus PCC7942
  Insert size (bp): 2249
  GenBank ID: X55289.1
  Promoter: lac
  Cloning method: Restriction Enzyme; 5′ cloning site SphI (destroyed during cloning); 3′ cloning site BglII (destroyed during cloning)
  Sequencing primers: 5′ none; 3′ none
Resource information
  A portion of this plasmid was derived from a plasmid made by: Plasmid pPDSdel35 [Linden H, Misawa N, Chamovitz D, Pecker I, Hirschberg J, Sandmann G (1991) Functional complementation in Escherichia coli of different phytoene desaturase genes and analysis of accumulated carotenes. Z Naturforsch C. 46, 1045-1051.] was obtained from Dr. Joseph Hirschberg of the Hebrew University of Jerusalem.
Terms and licenses: Academic/Nonprofit Terms; Industry Terms: Not Available to Industry
Depositor comments: For better yield of low copy number pAC-based plasmids, grow liquid cultures on a platform shaker at ca. 30 degrees Celsius. When cultures reach early stationary phase, dilute 2-fold with growth medium, add spectinomycin (150 mg/liter), and "amplify" for several hours before harvest. For plasmid selection and maintenance in E. coli, use chloramphenicol at 30 mg/liter.
How to cite: pAC-ZETAipi was a gift from Francis X Cunningham Jr (Addgene plasmid # 53284 ; http://n2t.net/addgene:53284 ; RRID:Addgene_53284)
