[The description below was written by a language model from this plasmid's Addgene catalogue record and the feature table of its GenBank file.]
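Description:
pAC-ZETAipi is a low-copy bacterial plasmid of the pAC series, built to make Escherichia coli accumulate the carotenoid zeta-carotene. It replicates from a p15A origin and is selected with chloramphenicol through a cat (CmR) gene driven by its own promoter. Because p15A is compatible with ColE1-type origins, the plasmid can coexist in the same cell with a second, ColE1-based plasmid. A residual tet promoter from the ancestral backbone is also annotated.

The payload is a partial carotenoid pathway. From Erwinia herbicola (Pantoea agglomerans) Eho10 it carries idi (isopentenyl diphosphate isomerase), crtE (geranylgeranyl diphosphate synthase) and crtB (phytoene synthase), which together boost precursor supply and convert it to phytoene. These genes were retained from the parent pAC-EHER via an intermediate deletion derivative. The bacterial desaturase was replaced by a roughly 2.25 kb fragment from pPDSdel35 carrying the Synechococcus PCC7942 phytoene desaturase gene pds (crtP), fused to the N-terminal portion of lacZ and expressed from the lac promoter. The CAP binding site, lac promoter and operator, and a T3 promoter in the feature table mark the start of this fragment. This cyanobacterial-type desaturase stops at zeta-carotene, and the record notes that the product is a mixture of cis isomers, mainly the 9,15,9′-tri-cis and 9,9′-di-cis forms.

The feature table annotates only the backbone and promoter elements, not the carotenoid gene coding regions, so their positions and orientations are not given. The construct belongs to a plasmid portfolio for identifying and analysing carotenoid pathway enzymes, presumably by supplying zeta-carotene as substrate for co-expressed candidate genes.
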