LOCUS       Exported 8353 bp ds-DNA circular SYN 12-MAY-2021
DEFINITION  Contains crtE, crtB, and idi genes of Erwinia herbicola (Pantoea
            agglomerans) Eho10, and pds (crtP) gene of Synechococcus PCC7942,
            and thereby produces zeta-carotene in E. coli.
ACCESSION   .
VERSION     .
KEYWORDS    pAC-ZETAipi
SOURCE      synthetic DNA construct
  ORGANISM  synthetic DNA construct
REFERENCE   1 (bases 1 to 8353)
  AUTHORS   Cunningham FX Jr, Gantt E
  TITLE     A portfolio of plasmids for identification and analysis of
            carotenoid pathway enzymes: Adonis aestivalis as a case study.
  JOURNAL   Photosynth Res. 2007 May;92(2):245-59. Epub 2007 Jul 17.
  PUBMED    17634749
REFERENCE   2 (bases 1 to 8353)
  AUTHORS   .
  TITLE     Direct Submission
  JOURNAL   Exported May 12, 2021 from SnapGene Server 1.1.58
            http://www.snapgene.com
FEATURES             Location/Qualifiers
     source          1..8353
                     /organism="synthetic DNA construct"
                     /mol_type="other DNA"
     primer_bind     134..153
                     /label=CAT-R
                     /note="Chloramphenicol resistance gene, reverse primer"
     promoter        complement(220..322)
                     /label=cat promoter
                     /note="promoter of the E. coli cat gene encoding
                     chloramphenicol acetyltransferase"
     primer_bind     complement(714..731)
                     /label=L4440
                     /note="L4440 vector, forward primer"
     rep_origin      complement(848..1393)
                     /direction=LEFT
                     /label=p15A ori
                     /note="Plasmids containing the medium-copy-number p15A
                     origin of replication can be propagated in E. coli cells
                     that contain a second plasmid with the ColE1 origin. "
     primer_bind     complement(928..947)
                     /label=pBR322ori-F
                     /note="pBR322 origin, forward primer"
     promoter        1505..1533
                     /label=tet promoter
                     /note="E. coli promoter for tetracycline efflux protein
                     gene"
     protein_bind    4124..4145
                     /label=CAP binding site
                     /bound_moiety="E. coli catabolite activator protein"
                     /note="CAP binding activates transcription in the presence
                     of cAMP."
     promoter        4160..4190
                     /label=lac promoter
                     /note="promoter for the E. coli lac operon"
     protein_bind    4198..4214
                     /label=lac operator
                     /bound_moiety="lac repressor encoded by lacI"
                     /note="The lac repressor binds to the lac operator to
                     inhibit transcription in E. coli. This inhibition can be
                     relieved by adding lactose or
                     isopropyl-beta-D-thiogalactopyranoside (IPTG)."
     primer_bind     4203..4225
                     /label=M13/pUC Reverse
                     /note="In lacZ gene"
     primer_bind     4222..4238
                     /label=M13 rev
                     /note="common sequencing primer, one of multiple similar
                     variants"
     primer_bind     4222..4238
                     /label=M13 Reverse
                     /note="In lacZ gene. Also called M13-rev"
     primer_bind     4257..4277
                     /label=T3
                     /note="T3 promoter, forward primer"
     promoter        4259..4277
                     /label=T3 promoter
                     /note="promoter for bacteriophage T3 RNA polymerase"
     regulatory      5425..5434
                     /regulatory_class="other"
                     /note="vertebrate consensus sequence for strong initiation
                     of translation (Kozak, 1987)"
     CDS             complement(7913..219)
                     /codon_start=1
                     /gene="cat"
                     /product="chloramphenicol acetyltransferase"
                     /label=CmR
                     /note="confers resistance to chloramphenicol"
                     /translation="MEKKITGYTTVDISQWHRKEHFEAFQSVAQCTYNQTVQLDITAFL
                     KTVKKNKHKFYPAFIHILARLMNAHPEFRMAMKDGELVIWDSVHPCYTVFHEQTETFSS
                     LWSEYHDDFRQFLHIYSQDVACYGENLAYFPKGFIENMFFVSANPWVSFTSFDLNVANM
                     DNFFAPVFTMGKYYTQGDKVLMPLAIQVHHAVCDGFHVGRMLNELQQYCDEWQGGA"
ORIGIN
        1 gaattccgga tgagcattca tcaggcgggc aagaatgtga ataaaggccg gataaaactt
       61 gtgcttattt ttctttacgg tctttaaaaa ggccgtaata tccagctgaa cggtctggtt
      121 ataggtacat tgagcaactg actgaaatgc ctcaaaatgt tctttacgat gccattggga
      181 tatatcaacg gtggtatatc cagtgatttt tttctccatt ttagcttcct tagctcctga
      241 aaatctcgat aactcaaaaa atacgcccgg tagtgatctt atttcattat ggtgaaagtt
      301 ggaacctctt acgtgccgat caacgtctca ttttcgccaa aagttggccc agggcttccc
      361 ggtatcaaca gggacaccag gatttattta ttctgcgaag tgatcttccg tcacaggtat
      421 ttattcggcg caaagtgcgt cgggtgatgc tgccaactta ctgatttagt gtatgatggt
      481 gtttttgagg tgctccagtg gcttctgttt ctatcagctg tccctcctgt tcagctactg
      541 acggggtggt gcgtaacggc aaaagcaccg ccggacatca gcgctagcgg agtgtatact
      601 ggcttactat gttggcactg atgagggtgt cagtgaagtg cttcatgtgg caggagaaaa
      661 aaggctgcac cggtgcgtca gcagaatatg tgatacagga tatattccgc ttcctcgctc
      721 actgactcgc tacgctcggt cgttcgactg cggcgagcgg aaatggctta cgaacggggc
      781 ggagatttcc tggaagatgc caggaagata cttaacaggg aagtgagagg gccgcggcaa
      841 agccgttttt ccataggctc cgcccccctg acaagcatca cgaaatctga cgctcaaatc
      901 agtggtggcg aaacccgaca ggactataaa gataccaggc gtttccccct ggcggctccc
      961 tcgtgcgctc tcctgttcct gcctttcggt ttaccggtgt cattccgctg ttatggccgc
     1021 gtttgtctca ttccacgcct gacactcagt tccgggtagg cagttcgctc caagctggac
     1081 tgtatgcacg aaccccccgt tcagtccgac cgctgcgcct tatccggtaa ctatcgtctt
     1141 gagtccaacc cggaaagaca tgcaaaagca ccactggcag cagccactgg taattgattt
     1201 agaggagtta gtcttgaagt catgcgccgg ttaaggctaa actgaaagga caagttttgg
     1261 tgactgcgct cctccaagcc agttacctcg gttcaaagag ttggtagctc agagaacctt
     1321 cgaaaaaccg ccctgcaagg cggttttttc gttttcagag caagagatta cgcgcagacc
     1381 aaaacgatct caagaagatc atcttattaa tcagataaaa tatttctaga tttcagtgca
     1441 atttatctct tcaaatgtag cacctgaagt cagccccata cgatataagt tgtaattctc
     1501 atgtttgaca gcttatcatc gataagcttt aatgcggtag tttatcacag ttaaattgct
     1561 aacgcagtca ggcaccgtgt atgaaatcta acaatgcgct catcgtcatc ctcggcaccg
     1621 tcaccctgga tgctgtaggc ataggcttgg ttatgccggt actgccgggc ctcttgcggg
     1681 atatcgtcca ttccgacagc atcgccagtc actatggcgt gctgctagcg ctatatgcgt
     1741 tgatgcaatt tctatgcgca cccgttctcg gagcactgtc cgaccgcttt ggccgccgcc
     1801 cagtcctgct cgcttcgcta cttggagcca ctatcgacta cgcgatcatg gcgaccacac
     1861 ccgtcctgtg gatctaaagg cacagcgtct catgcttcgc acaatgtaaa actgcttcag
     1921 aacctggcga gagctatccg cgcggtctac ggttaactga tactaaaaga caattcagcg
     1981 ggtaaccttg caatggtgag tggcagtaaa gcgggcgttt cgcctcatcg cgaaatagaa
     2041 gtaatgagac aatccattga cgatcacctg gctggcctgt tacctgaaac cgacagccag
     2101 gatatcgtca gccttgcgat gcgtgaaggc gtcatggcac ccggtaaacg gatccgtccg
     2161 ctgctgatgc tgctggccgc ccgcgacctc cgctaccagg gcagtatgcc tacgctgctc
     2221 gatctcgcct gcgccgttga actgacccat accgcgtcgc tgatgctcga cgacatgccc
     2281 tgcatggaca acgccgagct gcgccgcggt cagcccacta cccacaaaaa atttggtgag
     2341 agcgtggcga tccttgcctc cgttgggctg ctctctaaag cctttggtct gatcgccgcc
     2401 accggcgatc tgccggggga gaggcgtgcc caggcggtca acgagctctc taccgccgtg
     2461 ggcgtgcagg gcctggtact ggggcagttt cgcgatctta acgatgccgc cctcgaccgt
     2521 acccctgacg ctatcctcag caccaaccac ctcaagaccg gcattctgtt cagcgcgatg
     2581 ctgcagatcg tcgccattgc ttccgcctcg tcgccgagca cgcgagagac gctgcacgcc
     2641 ttcgccctcg acttcggcca ggcgtttcaa ctgctggacg atctgcgtga cgatcacccg
     2701 gaaaccggta aagatcgcaa taaggacgcg ggaaaatcga cgctggtcaa ccggctgggc
     2761 gcagacgcgg cccggcaaaa gctgcgcgag catattgatt ccgccgacaa acacctcact
     2821 tttgcctgtc cgcagggcgg cgccatccga cagtttatgc atctgtggtt tggccatcac
     2881 cttgccgact ggtcaccggt catgaaaatc gcctgatacc gcccttttgg gttcaagcag
     2941 tacataacga tggaaccaca ttacaggagt agtgatgaat gaaggacgag cgccttgttc
     3001 agcgtaagaa cgatcatctg gatatcgttc tcgacccccg tcgcgccgta actcaggcta
     3061 gcgcaggttt tgagcgctgg cgctttaccc actgcgccct gccagagctg aattttagcg
     3121 acatcacgct ggaaaccacc ttcctgaatc ggcagctaca ggctccgctg ctgatcagct
     3181 ccatgaccgg cggcgttgag cgctcgcgcc atatcaaccg ccacctcgcc gaggcggcgc
     3241 aggtgctaaa aattgcgatg ggggtgggct cccagcgcgt cgccattgag agcgacgcgg
     3301 gcttagggct ggataaaacc ctgcggcagc tggctccgga cgtgccgctg ctggcgaacc
     3361 tcggcgcggc gcagctgacc ggcagaaaag gtattgatta cgcccgacgg gccgtggaga
     3421 tgatcgaggc ggatgcgctg attgtgcacc taaacccgct gcaggaggcg ctacagcccg
     3481 gcggcgatcg cgactggcgc ggacggctgg cggctattga aactctggtc cgcgagctgc
     3541 ccgttccgct ggtggtgaaa gaggtgggag ccggtatctc ccgaaccgtg gccgggcagc
     3601 tgatcgatgc cggcgttacc gtgattgacg tcgcgggcgc gggcggcacc agctgggccg
     3661 ccgttgaagg cgagcgggcg gccaccgagc agcagcgcag cgtggccaac gtctttgccg
     3721 actgggggat ccccaccgct gaggcgctgg ttgacattgc cgaggcctgg ccgcagatgc
     3781 cccttattgc ctcgggcggg attaaaaacg gcgtcgacgc ggcgaaagcg ctgcggctcg
     3841 gcgcgtgcat ggtagggcag gccgccgccg tgctcggcag cgcaggcgtc tccacggaga
     3901 aggtgatcga tcacttcaac gtgattattg agcagctgcg ggtggcctgc ttctgcaccg
     3961 gcagccgcag cctgagcgat ctaaagcagg ctgatatccg ctatgtgcgg gatacgccat
     4021 gagccatttt gccattgtgg caccgccgct ctacagtcat gcggtggcgc tgctggcacg
     4081 acaggtttcc cgactggaaa gcgggcagtg agcgcaacgc aattaatgtg agttagctca
     4141 ctcattaggc accccaggct ttacacttta tgcttccggc tcgtatgttg tgtggaattg
     4201 tgagcggata acaatttcac acaggaaaca gctatgacca tgattacgcc aagcgcgcaa
     4261 ttaaccctca ctaaagggaa caaaagctgg attcttctgc ccttccagcc aaaagccatg
     4321 cgcgtagcga tcgccggtgc cggacttgcc ggactctcct gtgccaagta cttggccgat
     4381 gccggtcata cgcccatcgt ctatgaacgt cgggacgtcc ttggcggcaa ggttgccgct
     4441 tggaaagatg aagacggcga ctggtacgaa actggcctac atatcttttt tggggcttac
     4501 cccaacatgt tgcagctctt taaggagctg aacattgaag atcgcctgca gtggaagtcc
     4561 cactcgatga tcttcaacca acccacaaag ccgggcacct attcgcgctt cgacttccca
     4621 gacattccag cgccaatcaa cggtgttgca gcaatcctca gcaacaacga catgttgacc
     4681 tgggaagaaa aaatcaagtt tggcttgggc ttgttgccag cgatgattcg cggccagtcc
     4741 tacgtcgaag agatggatca atactcatgg acggagtggc tgcgcaaaca aaatattcca
     4801 gagcgggtca acgatgaagt cttcatcgcc atggctaaag cgctcaactt tattgacccg
     4861 gacgaaattt ccgccacggt cgtcctaacg gcactcaacc gcttcttgca agagaagaaa
     4921 ggttcaatga tggccttttt ggatggtgcg ccgcccgagc gtctttgcca gccgatcgtc
     4981 gaacatgtcc aagctcgcgg tggtgatgtg ctgctgaatg cgcctctgaa agagttcgtg
     5041 ctcaatgacg acagtagcgt ccaagctttt cggattgctg gcatcaaagg tcaagaagaa
     5101 caactcattg aggcagatgc ctacgtttcg gcactgccgg ttgatccgct caagctactg
     5161 ttgccggatg catggaaagc catgccctac ttccagcaac tcgatggtct gcagggcgtg
     5221 ccggtcatca acattcacct ctggttcgat cgcaagctga ccgatatcga tcacctgctg
     5281 ttctcgcgat cgcccctgct cagtgtctat gccgacatga gtaacacctg tcgcgagtac
     5341 gaagatcccg atcgctcaat gctagagctg gtcttcgccc ccgccaaaga ctggattggc
     5401 cgctccgacg aagacatctt ggctgccacc atggccgaga ttgaaaagct attcccacag
     5461 catttcagcg gtgagaatcc ggcacgtctg cgcaaataca aaattgtcaa aacgcccctg
     5521 tcggtctaca aagccacgcc gggccgtcaa caatatcgcc ccgatcaagc tagcccgatc
     5581 gctaatttct tcctgaccgg cgactacacc atgcagcgct acctcgccag tatggaaggg
     5641 gcggtcctat ctggtaagct gacagcgcaa gccatcattg ctcgccaaga tgagttgcaa
     5701 cgtcgcagca gcggacgacc gctggccgcg agtcaggcat agacactgtt acccatgttg
     5761 cagttgctag ctctgaagct tcactggtca ccctctcacc cccgactcgc accgtctgtc
     5821 tgatgctgca gatgataccg gcacggcctt cacgggcgct cgcctctctg tcggaggcct
     5881 acgaggagtg ccgacaaatt accgctcgct acgctaagac cttttacctc gggacgcttt
     5941 tgatgcccga ggccaagcgt caggccatct gggccatcta cgtctggtgt cgtcgtaccg
     6001 atgaactagt cgatggccct caagcagcgc agactaactt cgcgaccctg gatgcttggg
     6061 agcggcggtt ggaacgactg tttgctgggg aacccgaaga cgactgcgat gttgccttgg
     6121 tggatacctt ggctcgctat cctctcgata tccagccctt ccgcgacatg atcgaagggc
     6181 agcggatgga tctgctgcaa aaccgctatt ccacttttga ggatctctac acctactgct
     6241 accgtgtcgc cggtactgtg ggactgatgt cacagccggt gatgggcatt gaatcgacca
     6301 atagtcgtgc cccttgggat ctttaccggc agcgcgctgg cggatgactt ctcgctctac
     6361 ctgcactcgc cctgcgtgac cgatccctcg ctcgcgcctc ccggctgcgc cagcttctac
     6421 gtgctggccc cggtgccgca tcttggcaac gcgccgctgg actgggcgca ggaggggccg
     6481 aagctgcgcg accgcatctt tgactacctt gaagagcgct atatgcccgg cctgcgtagc
     6541 cagctggtga cccagcggat ctttaccccg gcagacttcc acgacacgct ggatgcgcat
     6601 ctgggatcgg ccttctccat cgagccgctg ctgacccaaa gcgcctggtt ccgcccgcac
     6661 aaccgcgaca gcgacattgc caacctctac ctggtgggcg caggtactca ccctggggcg
     6721 ggcattcctg gcgtagtggc ctcggcgaaa gccaccgcca gcctgatgat tgaggatctg
     6781 caatgagcca accgccgctg cttgaccacg ccacgcagac catggccaac ggctcgaaaa
     6841 gttttgccac cgctgcgaag ctgttcgacc cggccacccg ccgtagcgtg ctgatgctct
     6901 acacctggtg ccgccactgc gatgacgtca ttgacgacca gacccacggc ttcgccagcg
     6961 aggccgcggc ggaggaggag gccacccagc gcctggcccg gctgcgcacg ctgaccctgg
     7021 cggcgtttga aggggccgag atgcaggatc cggccttcgc tgcctttcag gaggtggcgc
     7081 tgacccacgg tattacgccc cgcatggcgc tcgatcacct cgacggcttt gcgatggacg
     7141 tggctcagac ccgctatgtc acctttgagg atacgctgcg ctactgctat cacgtggcgg
     7201 gcgtggtggg tctgatgatg gccagggtga tgggcgtgcg ggatgagcgg gtgctggatc
     7261 gcgcctgcga tctggggctg gccttccagc tgacgaatat cgcccgggat attattgacg
     7321 atgcggctat tgaccgctgc tatctgcccg ccgagtggct gcaggatgcc gggctgaccc
     7381 cggagaacta tgccgcgcgg gagaatcggg ccgcgctggc gcgggtggcg gagcggctta
     7441 ttgatgccgc agagccgtac tacatctcct cccaggccgg gctacacgat ctgccgccgc
     7501 gctgcgcctg ggcgatcgcc accgcccgca gcgtctaccg ggagatcggt attaaggtaa
     7561 aagcggcggg aggcagcgcc tgggatcgcc gccagcacac cagcaaaggt gaaaaaattg
     7621 ccatgctgat ggcggcaccg gggcaggtta ttcgggcgaa gacgacgagg gtgacgccgc
     7681 gtccggccgg tctttggcag cgtcccgttt aggcgggcgg ccatgacgtt cacgcaggat
     7741 cgcctgtagg tcggcaggct tgcgggcgta aataaaaccg aaggagacgc agccctcccg
     7801 gccgcgcacg ggtcgaattt gctttcgaat ttctgccatt catccgctta ttatcactta
     7861 ttcaggcgta gcaaccaggc gtttaagggc accaataact gccttaaaaa aattacgccc
     7921 cgccctgcca ctcatcgcag tactgttgta attcattaag cattctgccg acatggaagc
     7981 catcacagac ggcatgatga acctgaatcg ccagcggcat cagcaccttg tcgccttgcg
     8041 tataatattt gcccatggtg aaaacggggg cgaagaagtt gtccatattg gccacgttta
     8101 aatcaaaact ggtgaaactc acccagggat tggctgagac gaaaaacata ttctcaataa
     8161 accctttagg gaaataggcc aggttttcac cgtaacacgc cacatcttgc gaatatatgt
     8221 gtagaaactg ccggaaatcg tcgtggtatt cactccagag cgatgaaaac gtttcagttt
     8281 gctcatggaa aacggtgtaa caagggtgaa cactatccca tatcaccagc tcaccgtctt
     8341 tcattgccat acg
//
