>Addgene plasmid #53284 | pAC-ZETAipi | addgene partial sequence | sequence record 91465 | pBRforBam 5'-CTTGGAGCCACTATCGAC-3'
ACAGCGTCTCATGCTTCGCACAATGTAAAACTGCTTCAGAACCTGGCGAGAGCTATCCGCGCGGTCTACG
GTTAACTGATACTAAAAGACAATTCAGCGGGTAACCTTGCAATGGTGAGTGGCAGTAAAGCGGGCGTTTC
GCCTCATCGCGAAATAGAAGTAATGAGACAATCCATTGACGATCACCTGGCTGGCCTGTTACCTGAAACC
GACAGCCAGGATATCGTCAGCCTTGCGATGCGTGAAGGCGTCATGGCACCCGGTAAACGGATCCGTCCGC
TGCTGATGCTGCTGGCCGCCCGCGACCTCCGCTACCAGGGCAGTATGCCTACGCTGCTCGATCTCGCCTG
CGCCGTTGAACTGACCCATACCGCGTCGCTGATGCTCGACGACATGCCCTGCATGGACAACGCCGAGCTG
CGCCGCGGTCAGCCCACTACCCACAAAAAATTTGGTGAGAGCGTGGCGATCCTTGCCTCCGTTGGGCTGC
TCTCTAAAGCCTTTGGTCTGATCGCCGCCACCGGCGATCTGCCGGGGGAGAGGCGTGCCCAGGCGGTCAA
CGAGCTCTCTACCGCCGTGGGCGTGCAGGGCCTGGTACTGGGGCAGTTTCGCGATCTTAACGATGCCGCC
CTCGACCGTACCCCTGACGCTATC
