>Addgene plasmid #53284 | pAC-ZETAipi | addgene partial sequence | sequence record 92947 | crtI-F 5'-cgacattgccaacctctacc-3'
GGCATTCCTGGCGTAGTGGCCTCGGCGAAAGCCACCGCCAGCCTGATGATTGAGGATCTGCAATGAGCCA
ACCGCCGCTGCTTGACCACGCCACGCAGACCATGGCCAACGGCTCGAAAAGTTTTGCCACCGCTGCGAAG
CTGTTCGACCCGGCCACCCGCCGTAGCGTGCTGATGCTCTACACCTGGTGCCGCCACTGCGATGACGTCA
TTGACGACCAGACCCACGGCTTCGCCAGCGAGGCCGCGGCGGAGGAGGAGGCCACCCAGCGCCTGGCCCG
GCTGCGCACGCTGACCCTGGCGGCGTTTGAAGGGGCCGAGATGCAGGATCCGGCCTTCGCTGCCTTTCAG
GAGGTGGCGCTGACCCACGGTATTACGCCCCGCATGGCGCTCGATCACCTCGACGGCTTTGCGATGGACG
TGGCTCAGACCCGCTATGTCACCTTTGAGGATACGCTGCGCTACTGCTATCACGTGGCGGGCGTGGTGGG
TCTGATGATGGCCAGGGTGATGGGCGTGCGGGATGAGCGGGTGCTGGATCGCGCCTGCGATCTGGGGCTG
GCCTTCCAGCTGACGAATATCGCCCGGGATATTATTGACGATGCGGCTATTGACCGCTGCTATCTGCCCG
CCGAGTGGCTGCAGGATGCCGGGCTGACCCCGGAGAACTATGCCGCGCGGGAGAATCGGGCCGCGCTGGC
GCGGGTGGCGGAGCGGCTTATTGATGCCGCAGAGCCGTACTACATCTCCTCCCAGGCCGGGCTACACG
