>Addgene plasmid #53284 | pAC-ZETAipi | addgene partial sequence | sequence record 92948 | CAT-F 5'-GTTTGTGATGGCTTCCATGTC-3'
ATGAGTGGCAGGGCGGGGCGTAATTTTTTTAAGGCAGTTATTGGTGCCCTTAAACGCCTGGTTGCTACGC
CTGAATAAGTGATAATAAGCGGATGAATGGCAGAAATTCGAAAGCAAATTCGACCCGTGCGCGGCCGGGA
GGGCTGCGTCTCCTTCGGTTTTATTTACGCCCGCAAGCCTGCCGACCTACAGGCGATCCTGCGTGAACGT
CATGGCCGCCCGCCTAAACGGGACGCTGCCAAAGACCGGCCGGACGCGGCGTCACCCTCGTCGTCTTCGC
CCGAATAACCTGCCCCGGTGCCGCCATCAGCATGGCAATTTTTTCACCTTTGCTGGTGTGCTGGCGGCGA
TCCCAGGCGCTGCCTCCCGCCGCTTTTACCTTAATACCGATCTCCCGGTAGACGCTGCGGGCGGTGGCGA
TCGCCCAGGCGCAGCGCGGCGGCAGATCGTGTAGCCCGGCCTGGGAGGAGATGTAGTACGGCTCTGCGGC
ATCAATAAGCCGC
