>Addgene plasmid #53284 | pAC-ZETAipi | addgene partial sequence | sequence record 92950 | crtE-F 5'-atctgtggtttggccatca-3'
ATACCGCCCTTTTGGGTTCAAGCAGTACATAACGATGGAACCACATTACAGGAGTAGTGATGAATGAAGG
ACGAGCGCCTTGTTCAGCGTAAGAACGATCATCTGGATATCGTTCTCGACCCCCGTCGCGCCGTAACTCA
GGCTAGCGCAGGTTTTGAGCGCTGGCGCTTTACCCACTGCGCCCTGCCAGAGCTGAATTTTAGCGACATC
ACGCTGGAAACCACCTTCCTGAATCGGCAGCTACAGGCTCCGCTGCTGATCAGCTCCATGACCGGCGGCG
TTGAGCGCTCGCGCCATATCAACCGCCACCTCGCCGAGGCGGCGCAGGTGCTAAAAATTGCGATGGGGGT
GGGCTCCCAGCGCGTCGCCATTGAGAGCGACGCGGGCTTAGGGCTGGATAAAACCCTGCGGCAGCTGGCT
CCGGACGTGCCGCTGCTGGCGAACCTCGGCGCGGCGCAGCTGACCGGCAGAAAAGGTATTGATTACGCCC
GACGGGCCGTGGAGATGATCGAGGCGGATGCGCTGATTGTGCACCTAAACCCGCTGCAGGAGGCGCTACA
GCCCGGCGGCGATCGCGACTGGCGCGGACGGCTGGCGGCTATTGAAACTCTGGTCCGCGAGCTGCCCGTT
CCGCTGGTGGTGAAAGAGGTGGGAGCCGGTATCTCCCGAACCGTGGCCGGGCAGCTGATCGATGCCGGCG
TTACCGTGATTGACGTCGCGGGCGCGGGCGGCACCAGCTGGGCCGCCGTTGAAGGCGAGCGGGCGGCCAC
CGAGCAGCAGCGCA
